>Addgene plasmid #156368 | pNK108h | addgene full sequence | sequence record 317790 | Addgene NGS Result
AAGAAACCAATTGTCCATATTGCATCAGACATTGCCGTCACTGCGTCTTTTACTGGCTCTTCTCGCTAAC
CCAACCGGTAACCCCGCTTATTAAAAGCATTCTGTAACAAAGCGGGACCAAAGCCATGACAAAAACGCGT
AACAAAAGTGTCTATAATCACGGCAGAAAAGTCCACATTGATTATTTGCACGGCGTCACACTTTGCTATG
CCATAGCATTTTTATCCATAAGATTAGCGGATCCTACCTGACGCTTTTTATCGCAACTCTCTACTGTTTC
TCCATACCCGTTTTACCTGCAGGTGCAGTTTTATTTTGGGAGTTACACCTTGGCTAACATTAAGTCTGCT
AAGAAGCGTGCAATCCAAGCCGAAAAGCGTCGTCAGCACAACGCTAGCCGTCGTTCAATGACTCGTACAA
GCATCAAGAAAGTTATCGCTGCAATTGCAAGCGGTGACAAAGAAGCGGCACAAGCTGCACTTACTGCTGC
TACTCCAGTACTTGACAGAATGGCTACTAAAGGCTTGATTCACAAGAACAAAGCTGCTCGTCATAAGAGC
CGTCTAGCTGCACAAATCAAAGCACTAGGTTAATCTTTACGACAACGAGTTTGAGGCATTTATGGTTACT
ATTCGTTTACAGCGTGGTGGCGCGAAAAAGCGTCCATTTTATCAACTAGTGGTGGCTGATAGCCGTCGTG
CAAGAAACGGTCGTTTCATTGAAAACATCGGTTTCTTCAACCCAACTGCACAAGGTCAAGCGGAGCGTCT
TCGCGTAGATCTAGAGCGTGTTGAATACTGGGTTGGTGTAGGCGCGAGCTTATCAGATCGCGTTTCTAGC
TTGGTAAAAGAAGCGAAAAAATCTGCAGCGTAAGCTGTTATATTAATATTAGGAGAATGATATGTCACTA
ACTAAAGCAGAAACCGCAAAAATCATTGCTGAGTACGGCGTTAAAGAAGGCGACACTGGTTCACCAGAAG
TTCAAGTTGCTTTGCTTACTCACAACATCAACAAGCTTCAAGGTCACTTTGCTGATCACAAGAAAGATCA
CCACTCACGTCGTGGTCTTCTACGTATGGTTAGCCAACGTCGTAAGCTTCTAGACTACCTTAAAGGCAAG
AACGCAGAGCGTTACCTTGACCTTATCAAGCGTCTAGGTCTACGTCGATAAGACTAGGTACTTAATTAAC
GGCACTCCTCAGCCAAGTCAAAAGCCTCCGGTCGGAGGCTTTTGACTACATGCCCATGGCGTTTACGCCC
CGCCCTGCCACTCATCGCAGTACTGTTGTAATTCATTAAGCATTCTGCCGACATGGAAGCCATCACAAAC
GGCATGATGAACCTGAATCGCCAGCGGCATCAGCACCTTGTCGCCTTGCGTATAATATTTGCCCATAGTG
AAAACGGGGGCGAAGAAGTTGTCCATATTGGCCACGTTTAAATCAAAACTGGTGAAACTCACCCAGGGAT
TGGCTGAGACGAAAAACATATTCTCAATAAACCCTTTAGGGAAATAGGCCAGGTTTTCACCGTAACACGC
CACATCTTGCGAATATATGTGTAGAAACTGCCGGAAATCGTCGTGGTATTCACTCCAGAGCGATGAAAAC
GTTTCAGTTTGCTCATGGAAAACGGTGTAACAAGGGTGAACACTATCCCATATCACCAGCTCACCGTCTT
TCATTGCCATACGGAACTCCGGATGAGCATTCATCAGGCGGGCAAGAATGTGAATAAAGGCCGGATAAAA
CTTGTGCTTATTTTTCTTTACGGTCTTTAAAAAGGCCGTAATATCCAGCTGAACGGTCTGGTTATAGGTA
CATTGAGTAACTGACTGAAATGCCTCAAAATGTTCTTTACGATGCCATTGGGATATATCAACGGTGGTAT
ATCCAGTGATTTTTTTCTCCATTTTAGCTTCCTTAGCTCCTGAAAATCTCGATAACTCAAAAAATACGCC
CGGTAGTGATCTTATTTCATTATGGTGAAAGTTGGAACCTCTTACGTGCCAGGCCAAATAGGCCGTTCAG
ATCCTTCCGTATTTAGCCAGTATGTTCTCTAGTGTGGTTCGTTGTTTTTGCGTGAGCCATGAGAACGAAC
CATTGAGATCATGCTTACTTTGCATGTCACTCAAAAATTTTGCCTCAAAACTGGTGAGCTGAATTTTTGC
AGTTAAAGCATCGTGTAGTGTTTTTCTTAGTCCGTTACGTAGGTAGGAATCTGATGTAATGGTTGTTGGT
ATTTTGTCACCATTCATTTTTATCTGGTTGTTCTCAAGTTCGGTTACGAGATCCATTTGTCTATCTAGTT
CAACTTGGAAAATCAACGTATCAGTCGGGCGGCCTCGCTTATCAACCACCAATTTCATATTGCTGTAAGT
GTTTAAATCTTTACTTATTGGTTTCAAAACCCATTGGTTAAGCCTTTTAAACTCATGGTAGTTATTTTCA
AGCATTAACATGAACTTAAATTCATCAAGGCTAATCTCTATATTTGCCTTGTGAGTTTTCTTTTGTGTTA
GTTCTTTTAATAACCACTCATAAATCCTCATAGAGTATTTGTTTTCAAAAGACTTAACATGTTCCAGATT
ATATTTTATGAATTTTTTTAACTGGAAAAGATAAGGCAATATCTCTTCACTAAAAACTAATTCTAATTTT
TCGCTTGAGAACTTGGCATAGTTTGTCCACTGGAAAATCTTAAAGCCTTTAACCAAAGGATTCCTGATTT
CCACAGTTCTCGTCATCAGCTCTCTGGTTGCTTTAGCTAATACACCATAAGCATTTTCCCTACTGATGTT
CATCATCTGAGCGTATTGGTTATAAGTGAACGATACCGTCCGTTCTTTCCTTGTAGGGTTTTCAATCGTG
GGGTTGAGTAGTGCCACACAGCATAAAATTAGCTTGGTTTCATGCTCCGTTAAGTCATAGCGACTAATCG
CTAGTTCATTTGCTTTGAAAACAACTAATTCAGACATACATCTCAATTGGTCTAGGTGATTTTAATCACT
ATACCAATTGAGATGGGCTAGTCAATGATAATTACTAGTCCTTTTCCTTTGAGTTGTGGGTATCTGTAAA
TTCTGCTAGACCTTTGCTGGAAAACTTGTAAATTCTGCTAGACCCTCTGTAAATTCCGCTAGACCTTTGT
GTGTTTTTTTTGTTTATATTCAAGTGGTTATAATTTATAGAATAAAGAAAGAATAAAAAAAGATAAAAAG
AATAGATCCCAGCCCTGTGTATAACTCACTACTTTAGTCAGTTCCGCAGTATTACAAAAGGATGTCGCAA
ACGCTGTTTGCTCCTCTACAAAACAGACCTTAAAACCCTAAAGGCTTAAGTAGCACCCTCGCAAGCTCGG
GCAAATCGCTGAATATTCCTTTTGTCTCCGACCATCAGGCACCTGAGTCGCTGTCTTTTTCGTGACATTC
AGTTCGCTGCGCTCACGGCTCTGGCAGTGAATGGGGGTAAATGGCACTACAGGCGCCTTTTATGGATTCA
TGCAAGGAAACTACCCATAATACAAGAAAAGCCCGTCACGGGCTTCTCAGGGCGTTTTATGGCGGGTCTG
CTATGTGGTGCTATCTGACTTTTTGCTGTTCAGCAGTTCCTGCCCTCTGATTTTCCAGTCTGACCACTTC
GGATTATCCCGTGACAGGTCATTCAGACTGGCTAATGCACCCAGTAAGGCAGCGGTATCATCAACAGGCT
TACCCGTCTTACTGTCAAGAGGACATCCGGTCAAATAAAACGAAAGGCTCAGTCGAAAGACTGGGCCTTT
CGTTTTGCTGAGGAGACTTAGGGACCCTTTATGACAACTTGACGGCTACATCATTCACTTTTTCTTCACA
ACCGGCACGGAACTCGCTCGGGCTGGCCCCGGTGCATTTTTTAAATACCCGCGAGAAATAGAGTTGATCG
TCAAAACCAACATTGCGACCGACGGTGGCGATAGGCATCCGGGTGGTGCTCAAAAGCAGCTTCGCCTGGC
TGATACGTTGGTCCTCGCGCCAGCTTAAGACGCTAATCCCTAACTGCTGGCGGAAAAGATGTGACAGACG
CGACGGCGACAAGCAAACATGCTGTGCGACGCTGGCGATATCAAAATTGCTGTCTGCCAGGTGATCGCTG
ATGTACTGACAAGCCTCGCGTACCCGATTATCCATCGGTGGATGGAGCGACTCGTTAATCGCTTCCATGC
GCCGCAGTAACAATTGCTCAAGCAGATTTATCGCCAGCAGCTCCGAATAGCGCCCTTCCCCTTGCCCGGC
GTTAATGATTTGCCCAAACAGGTCGCTGAAATGCGGCTGGTGCGCTTCATCCGGGCGAAAGAACCCCGTA
TTGGCAAATATTGACGGCCAGTTAAGCCATTCATGCCAGTAGGCGCGCGGACGAAAGTAAACCCACTGGT
GATACCATTCGCGAGCCTCCGGATGACGACCGTAGTGATGAATCTCTCCTGGCGGGAACAGCAAAATATC
ACCCGGTCGGCAAACAAATTCTCGTCCCTGATTTTTCACCACCCCCTGACCGCGAATGGTGAGATTGAGA
ATATAACCTTTCATTCCCAGCGGTCGGTCGATAAAAAAATCGAGATAACCGTTGGCCTCAATCGGCGTTA
AACCCGCCACCAGATGGGCATTAAACGAGTATCCCGGCAGCAGGGGATCATTTTGCGCTTCAGCCATACT
TTTCATACTCCCACCATTCAGAG
Features (pLannotate 1.2.2; 11 found; start..end, strand, type, name):
    120..285     +  promoter       araBAD promoter: araBAD; promoter of the L-arabinose operon of E. coli; the araC regulatory gene is transcribed in the opposite direction (Guzman et al., 1995)
    327..587     +  CDS            rpsT: RS20_PASMU - Also known as rps20 From Pasteurella multocida (strain Pm70).
    622..867     +  CDS            rpsP: RS16_ECOLI - Experimental evidence at protein level: Swiss-Prot protein existence level 1. In-frame fusions with the ribosome maturation factor rimM suppress mutations in the latter (probably due to increased rimM expression) and are found in translationally active 70S ribosomes. From Escherichia coli (strain K12).
    902..1168    +  CDS            rpsO: RS15_PHOPR - Also known as rps15 From Photobacterium profundum (strain SS9).
   1206..1237    -  terminator     tonB terminator: bidirectional E. coli tonB-P14 transcription terminator
   1253..1912    -  CDS            CmR: chloramphenicol acetyltransferase; cat; confers resistance to chloramphenicol
   1913..2010    -  promoter       cat promoter: promoter of the E. coli cat gene encoding chloramphenicol acetyltransferase
   2027..2977    -  CDS            Rep101: RepA protein needed for replication with the pSC101 origin; rep101
   3025..3247    -  rep_origin     pSC101 ori: low-copy replication origin that requires the Rep101 protein
   3742..3786    +  terminator     rrnB T1 terminator: transcription terminator T1 from the E. coli rrnB gene
   3809..4687    -  CDS            araC: L-arabinose regulatory protein; araC
