[The description below was written by a language model from this plasmid's Addgene catalogue record and pLannotate feature annotations shown in this document.]
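Description:
pNK108h is a 4.7 kb bacterial expression plasmid built on a pSC101 backbone and classed as a synthetic biology vector, designed to supply heterologous ribosomal proteins in E. coli. It replicates through the pSC101 origin together with the plasmid-encoded Rep101 (RepA) protein that this origin requires, and it is selected with chloramphenicol through a chloramphenicol acetyltransferase gene driven by its native cat promoter. The pSC101 origin is generally described as low copy, yet the catalogue entry lists the plasmid as high copy. The record does not explain this difference, for example by noting a copy-number variant of RepA.

The payload is a three-gene cassette encoding the small-subunit ribosomal proteins S20 (rpsT), S16 (rpsP) and S15 (rpsO), which the catalogue attributes to A. macleodii. The automated annotation labels these reading frames by their closest database homologues from Pasteurella multocida, E. coli and Photobacterium profundum. These labels most likely reflect sequence similarity among conserved ribosomal proteins rather than the true source of the genes. The three coding sequences lie in tandem on the same strand downstream of the araBAD promoter and are followed by the bidirectional tonB terminator, an arrangement consistent with a single arabinose-inducible operon. The araC regulator is encoded divergently upstream, with an rrnB T1 terminator nearby, so expression is held off without L-arabinose and induced when it is added.

The associated work concerns orthogonal translation and heterologous ribosome engineering in E. coli. In that setting the plasmid would provide cognate ribosomal proteins from the foreign species, presumably to accompany heterologous ribosomal RNA carried elsewhere, although the record does not specify the partner constructs.
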