Addgene plasmid #156368: pNK108h
Purpose: Expresses heterlogous ribosomal proteins
Depositing lab: Ahmed Badran. Depositing organization: Broad Institute. Publication: Orthogonal translation enables heterologous ribosome engineering in E. coli. Kolber NS, Fattal R, Bratulic S, Carver GD, Badran AH. Nat Commun. 2021 Jan 26;12(1):599. doi: 10.1038/s41467-020-20759-z. PubMed 33500394.
Backbone
  Vector backbone: pSC101
  Vector type: Synthetic Biology
Growth in bacteria
  Bacterial resistance: Chloramphenicol, 25 μg/mL
  Growth temperature: 37°C
  Growth strain: NEB Turbos
  Copy number: High Copy
Gene/Insert
  Gene/Insert name: S20, S16, S15 ribosomal genes
  Species: A. macleodii
  Cloning method: Ligation Independent Cloning
Terms and licenses: Academic/Nonprofit Terms; Industry Terms: Not Available to Industry
How to cite: pNK108h was a gift from Ahmed Badran (Addgene plasmid # 156368 ; http://n2t.net/addgene:156368 ; RRID:Addgene_156368)
